>Addgene plasmid #18519 | T4 Lysozyme 115-123A | addgene partial sequence | sequence record 24305 | 3primeUP
CTACGAAAAGCCCGCTCATTAGGCGGGCTCAGATCTGCTCATGTTTGACAGCTTATCATCGATAAGCTTC
GGCAATAAATTCTTGATATGTTTTCATATGTTTCCTTTAAATATTTTAATTAGTAATTGTCTATTCAAGT
AATTGTGAATATACTATCACAATTCCAAGAGAAAGTAAACAGCTTTATAGATTTTTATACGCGTCCCAAG
TGCCAGTTCTAAACGTTGTAATGACTCGTTTTGCGCGATTAGGTGTTTGATTATACCATCTACTTTTAGC
TAAGTTAACTGCTGCTTCATCCCAGCGTTTTGCTGCAAGCGCAGCTAAAGCGGCAGCAAATCCTGCCACA
CCGGTTTCTCCCATTTGGAAAACCATATTAATCAATGCAGCGCGACGAACCGCATCAAGAGAATCATAAA
CCGGTTTTAATTTAGCATTTCTCAGAATTCCGCGAACAGCAGCATCAACATCCTGATTAAAGAGTTTTTC
AGCCTCATCTTTTGTAATTACACCATTAGTATTACGCCCAATAGCTTTATCTAATTCAGATTTAGCAGCA
TTAAGTGATGGACTTTTTGTAAGCAAATGACCGATGCCAATAGTGTAATAGCCTTCTGTGTCTTTATAGA
TTTTAAGTCTAAGACCTTCATCTATACGTAACATTTCAAATATATTCATAATACCTCCTAAGCATCGATG
GATCCTGTTTCCTGTGTGAAATTGTTATCCGCTCACAATTCCACACATTATACGAGCCGATGATTAATTG
TCAACAGGGGGATGGG
