[The description below was written by a language model from this plasmid's Addgene catalogue record.]
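Description:
T4 Lysozyme 115-123A is a bacterial expression plasmid built on the pHS1403 backbone (about 5 kb without insert) that carries a mutant form of the bacteriophage T4 lysozyme gene (gene e). It is maintained in E. coli as a high-copy plasmid under ampicillin selection. The record does not name the origin of replication or the promoter driving expression, and no feature table is available to show them.

The insert is roughly 600 bp and was cloned as a BamHI–HindIII fragment, with both sites preserved. According to the depositor's notes, the BamHI site lies 27 bp from the start codon and the HindIII site 115 bp from the stop codon, so the fragment includes short flanking regions on either side of the coding sequence. The encoded protein carries seven alanine substitutions within residues 115–123: T115A, N116A, S117A, R119A, M120A, Q122A and Q123A. Positions 118 and 121 are left unchanged, which matches the alternative name 118/121LTA. The mutations are listed as being in the "WT*" background. In the T4 lysozyme literature this term generally means the cysteine-free pseudo-wild-type protein, although the record does not define it. No affinity tags, fusion partners or reporters are listed.

The record does not state a purpose. Multiple alanine replacement across a contiguous segment is typical of work on how sequence simplification affects protein folding, stability and structure, with the plasmid used to produce the variant protein in bacteria for biophysical or crystallographic analysis.
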