Addgene plasmid #18519: T4 Lysozyme 115-123A
Depositing lab: Brian Matthews. Depositing organization: University of Oregon.
Backbone
  Vector backbone: pHS1403
  Backbone size w/o insert (bp): 5000
  Vector type: Bacterial Expression
Growth in bacteria
  Bacterial resistance: Ampicillin, 100 μg/mL
  Growth temperature: 37°C
  Growth strain: DH5alpha
  Copy number: High Copy
Gene/Insert
  Gene/Insert name: T4 Lysozyme (alt name: 115-123A or 115-123A or 118/121LTA)
  Species: Bacteriophage T4
  Insert size (bp): 600
  Mutation: T115A N116A S117A R119A M120A Q122A Q123A WT*
  GenBank ID: NP_049736
  Entrez Gene: e (a.k.a. T4p123)
  Cloning method: Restriction Enzyme; 5′ cloning site BamHI (not destroyed); 3′ cloning site HindIII (not destroyed)
  Sequencing primers: 5′ na; 3′ GGCGTATCACGAGGCCC
Terms and licenses: Academic/Nonprofit Terms; Industry Terms: Not Available to Industry
Depositor comments: The BamHI site is 27 bp from the ATG and the HindIII site is 115 bp from the stop.
How to cite: T4 Lysozyme 115-123A was a gift from Brian Matthews (Addgene plasmid # 18519 ; http://n2t.net/addgene:18519 ; RRID:Addgene_18519)
